Addgene plasmid #1361: pPS1889
Depositing lab: Pamela Silver. Depositing organization: Dana-Farber Cancer Institute. Publication: Mapping interactions between nuclear transport factors in living cells reveals pathways through the nuclear pore complex. Damelin M, Silver PA. Mol Cell 2000 Jan;5(1):133-40. 10.1016/S1097-2765(00)80409-8 PubMed 10678175.
Backbone
  Vector backbone: pRS316
  Backbone size w/o insert (bp): 4887
  Vector type: Yeast Expression
  Selectable markers: URA3
Growth in bacteria
  Bacterial resistance: Ampicillin, 100 μg/mL
  Growth temperature: 37°C
  Growth strain: DH5alpha
  Copy number: Low Copy
Gene/Insert
  Gene/Insert name: NLS-ECFP-EYFP (alt names: pRS316-NLS-ECFP-EYFP; ECFP; EYFP)
  Species: NA
  Cloning method: Restriction Enzyme
  Sequencing primers: 5′ T7
Terms and licenses: Academic/Nonprofit Terms; Industry Terms: Not Available to Industry
Depositor comments: ADH1 promoter, SV40 T-antigen NLS, ECFP, EYFP, NUF2 3' UTR, CEN plasmid
How to cite: pPS1889 was a gift from Pamela Silver (Addgene plasmid # 1361 ; http://n2t.net/addgene:1361 ; RRID:Addgene_1361)
