[The description below was written by a language model from this plasmid's Addgene catalogue record.]
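Description:
pPS1889 is a yeast expression plasmid built on pRS316, a yeast–E. coli shuttle vector of the centromeric (CEN) type. The centromere-based maintenance system keeps the plasmid at low, stable copy number in Saccharomyces cerevisiae, where it is selected through the URA3 auxotrophic marker in ura3 host strains. In bacteria it is propagated under ampicillin selection, and the record lists it as low copy. The backbone without insert is recorded as 4887 bp. The size of the insert is not given, and no feature table accompanies the entry.

The payload is a tandem fluorescent protein fusion, NLS-ECFP-EYFP. According to the depositor's notes, expression is driven by the yeast ADH1 promoter, and the NUF2 3' UTR supplies the downstream termination and mRNA processing signals. The SV40 large T-antigen nuclear localization signal at the front of the fusion directs the protein into the nucleus. ECFP and EYFP are the cyan and yellow spectral variants of GFP and form a standard donor–acceptor pair for fluorescence resonance energy transfer (FRET). Joining them in a single polypeptide holds the two fluorophores close together, so energy transfer would be expected regardless of any protein–protein interaction.

The associated publication mapped interactions between nuclear transport factors and the nuclear pore complex in living cells. In that setting, a nuclear-targeted CFP–YFP fusion would most plausibly serve as a positive control or calibration standard for FRET measurements in yeast, although the record does not state this purpose explicitly.
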