>Addgene plasmid #1361 | pPS1889 | addgene partial sequence | sequence record 17398 | T7 5'-TAATACGACTCACTATAGGG-3'
CGGCCGCTCTAGACTAGTGGATCCGGGATCGAAGAAATGATGGTAAATGAAATAGGAAATCAAGGAGCAT
GAAGGCAAAAGACAAATATAAGGGTCGAACGAAAAATAAAGTGAAAAGTGTTGATATGATGTATTTGGCT
TTGCGGCGCCGAAAAAACGAGTTTACGCAATTGCACAATCATGCTGACTCTGTGGCGGACCCGCGCTCTT
GCCGGCCCGGCGATAACGCTGGGCGTGAGGCTGTGCCCGGCGGAGTTTTTTGCGCCTGCATTTTCCAAGG
TTTACCCTGCGCTAAGGGGCGAGATTGGACAAGCAATAAGAATGCCGGTTGGGGTTGCGATGATGACGAC
CACCACAACTGGTGTCATTATTTAAATTGCCCAAAGAACCT
